>Addgene plasmid #159539 | R989-X02-566: His6-MBP-tev-G-Hs.KRAS4b(1-169) | addgene full sequence | sequence record 313161 | Addgene NGS Result
TTAATACGACTCACTATAGGGGAATTGTGAGCGGATAACAATTCCCCTCTAGAAATAATTTTGTTTAACT
TTAAGAAGGAGATATACATATGAGATCCCATCACCATCACCATCACGGCAAAATCGAAGAAGGTAAACTG
GTAATCTGGATTAACGGCGATAAAGGCTATAACGGTCTCGCTGAAGTCGGTAAGAAATTCGAGAAAGATA
CCGGAATTAAAGTCACCGTTGAGCATCCGGATAAACTGGAAGAGAAATTCCCACAGGTTGCGGCAACTGG
CGATGGCCCTGACATTATCTTCTGGGCACACGACCGCTTTGGTGGCTACGCTCAATCTGGCCTGTTGGCT
GAAATCACCCCGGACAAAGCGTTCCAGGACAAGCTGTATCCGTTTACCTGGGATGCCGTACGTTACAACG
GCAAGCTGATTGCTTACCCGATCGCTGTTGAAGCGTTATCGCTGATTTATAACAAAGATCTGCTGCCGAA
CCCGCCAAAAACCTGGGAAGAGATCCCGGCGCTGGATAAAGAACTGAAAGCGAAAGGTAAGAGCGCGCTG
ATGTTCAACCTGCAAGAACCGTACTTCACCTGGCCGCTGATTGCTGCTGACGGGGGTTATGCGTTCAAGT
ATGAAAACGGCAAGTACGACATTAAAGACGTGGGCGTGGATAACGCTGGCGCGAAAGCGGGTCTGACCTT
CCTGGTTGACCTGATTAAAAACAAACACATGAATGCAGACACCGATTACTCCATCGCAGAAGCTGCCTTT
AATAAAGGCGAAACAGCGATGACCATCAACGGCCCGTGGGCATGGTCCAACATCGACACCAGCAAAGTGA
ATTATGGTGTAACGGTACTGCCGACCTTCAAGGGTCAACCATCCAAACCGTTCGTTGGCGTGCTGAGCGC
AGGTATTAACGCCGCCAGTCCGAACAAAGAGCTGGCAAAAGAGTTCCTCGAAAACTATCTGCTGACTGAT
GAAGGTCTGGAAGCGGTTAATAAAGACAAACCGCTGGGTGCCGTAGCGCTGAAGTCTTACGAGGAAGAGT
TGGCGAAAGATCCACGTATTGCCGCCACCATGGAAAACGCCCAGAAAGGTGAAATCATGCCGAACATCCC
GCAGATGTCCGCTTTCTGGTATGCCGTGCGTACTGCGGTGATCAACGCCGCCAGCGGTCGTCAGACTGTC
GATGAAGCCCTGAAAGACGCGCAGACTAATTCGGGATCTGATATCACAAGTTTGTACAAAAAAGTTGGCG
AAAACCTGTACTTCCAA
[510 nt withheld, positions 1278-1787]
TAATCAACTTTCTTGTACAAAGTGGTGATATCGCTAGCTAGATAGCTAGAAGCTTGCGGCCGCACAGCTG
TATACACGTGCAAGCCAGCCAGAACTCGCTCCTGAAGACCCAGAGGATCTCGAGCACCACCACCACCACC
ACTAATGTTAATTAAGTTGGGCGTTCCTAGGCTGATAAAACAGAATTTGCCTGGCGGCAGTAGCGCGGTG
GTCCCACCTGACCCCATGCCGAACTCAGAAGTGAAACGCCGTAGCGCCGATGGTAGTGTGGGGTCTCCCC
ATGCGAGAGTAGGGAACTGCCAGGCATCAAATAAAACGAAAGGCTCAGTCGAAAGACTGGGCCTTTCGTT
TTATCTGTTGTTTGTCGGTGAACGCTCTCCTGAGTAGGACAAATCCGCCGGGAGCGGATTTGAACGTTGC
GAAGCAACGGCCCGGAGGGTGGCGGGCAGGACGCCCGCCATAAACTGCCAGGCATCAAATTAAGCAGAAG
GCCATCCTGACGGATGGCCTTTTTGCGTTTCTACAAACTCTTTTGTTTATTTTTCTAAATACATTCAAAT
ATGTATCCGCTGAGCAATAACTAGCATAACCCCTTGGGGCCTCTAAACGGGTCTTGAGGGGTTTTTTGCT
GAAAGGAGGAACTATATCCGGATTGGCGAATGGG
[124 nt withheld, positions 2452-2575]
C
[91 nt withheld, positions 2577-2667]
A
[49 nt withheld, positions 2669-2717]
CCTTTGACGTTGGAGTCCACGTTCTTT
[37 nt withheld, positions 2745-2781]
ACCCTATCTCGGTCTATTCTTTTGATTTATAAGGGATTTTGCCGATTTCGGCCTATTGGTTAAAAAATGA
GCTGATTTAACAAAAATTTAACGCGAATTTTAACAAAATATTAACGTTTACAATTTCTGGCGGCACGATG
GCATGAGATTATCAAAAAGGATCTTCACCTAGATCCTTTTAAATTAAAAATGAAGTTTTAAATCAATCTA
AAGTATATATGAGTAAACTTGGTCTGACAGTTACCAATGCTTAATCAGTGAGGCACCTATCTCAGCGATC
TGTCTATTTCGTTCATCCATAGTTGCCTGACTCCCCGTCGTGTAGATAACTACGATACGGGAGGGCTTAC
CATCTGGCCCCAGTGCTGCAATGATACCGCGAGACCCACGCTCACCGGCTCCAGATTTATCAGCAATAAA
CCAGCCAGCCGGAAGGGCCGAGCGCAGAAGTGGTCCTGCAACTTTATCCGCCTCCATCCAGTCTATTAAT
TGTTGCCGGGAAGCTAGAGTAAGTAGTTCGCCAGTTAATAGTTTGCGCAACGTTGTTGCCATTGCTACAG
GCATCGTGGTGTCACGCTCGTCGTTTGGTATGGCTTCATTCAGCTCCGGTTCCCAACGATCAAGGCGAGT
TACATGATCCCCCATGTTGTGCAAAAAAGCGGTTAGCTCCTTCGGTCCTCCGATCGTTGTCAGAAGTAAG
TTGGCCGCAGTGTTATCACTCATGGTTATGGCAGCACTGCATAATTCTCTTACTGTCATGCCATCCGTAA
GATGCTTTTCTGTGACTGGTGAGTACTCAACCAAGTCATTCTGAGAATAGTGTATGCGGCGACCGAGTTG
CTCTTGCCCGGCGTCAATACGGGATAATACCGCGCCACATAGCAGAACTTTAAAAGTGCTCATCATTGGA
AAACGTTCTTCGGGGCGAAAACTCTCAAGGATCTTACCGCTGTTGAGATCCAGTTCGATGTAACCCACTC
GTGCACCCAACTGATCTTCAGCATCTTTTACTTTCACCAGCGTTTCTGGGTGAGCAAAAACAGGAAGGCA
AAATGCCGCAAAAAAGGGAATAAGGGCGACACGGAAATGTTGAATACTCATACTCTTCCTTTTTCAATCA
TGATTGAAGCATTTATCAGGGTTATTGTCTCATGAGCGGATACATATTTGAATGTATTTAGAAAAATAAA
CAAATAGGTCATGACCAAAATCCCTTAACGTGAGTTTTCGTTCCACTGAGCGTCAGACCCCGTAGAAAAG
ATCAAAGGATCTTCTTGAGATCCTTTTTTTCTGCGCGTAATCTGCTGCTTGCAAACAAAAAAACCACCGC
TACCAGCGGTGGTTTGTTTGCCGGATCAAGAGCTACCAACTCTTTTTCCGAAGGTAACTGGCTTCAGCAG
AGCGCAGATACCAAATACTGTCCTTCTAGTGTAGCCGTAGTTAGGCCACCACTTCAAGAACTCTGTAGCA
CCGCCTACATACCTCGCTCTGCTAATCCTGTTACCAGTGGCTGCTGCCAGTGGCGATAAGTCGTGTCTTA
CCGGGTTGGACTCAAGACGATAGTTACCGGATAAGGCGCAGCGGTCGGGCTGAACGGGGGGTTCGTGCAC
ACAGCCCAGCTTGGAGCGAACGACCTACACCGAACTGAGATACCTACAGCGTGAGCTATGAGAAAGCGCC
ACGCTTCCCGAAGGGAGAAAGGCGGACAGGTATCCGGTAAGCGGCAGGGTCGGAACAGGAGAGCGCACGA
GGGAGCTTCCAGGGGGAAACGCCTGGTATCTTTATAGTCCTGTCGGGTTTCGCCACCTCTGACTTGAGCG
TCGATTTTTGTGATGCTCGTCAGGGGGGCGGAGCCTATGGAAAAACGCCAGCAACGCGGCCTTTTTACGG
TTCCTGGCCTTTTGCTGGCCTTTTGCTCACATGTTCTTTCCTGCGTTATCCCCTGATTCTGTGGATAACC
GTATTACCGCCTTTGAGTGAGCTGATACCGCTCGCCGCAGCCGAACGACCGAGCGCAGCGAGTCAGTGAG
CGAGGAAGCGGAAGAGCGCCTGATGCGGTATTTTCTCCTTACGCATCTGTGCGGTATTTCACACCGCAAT
GGTGCACTCTCAGTACAATCTGCTCTGATGCCGCATAGTTAAGCCAGTATACACTCCGCTATCGCTACGT
GACTGGGTCATGGCTGCGCCCCGACACCCGCCAACACCCGCTGACGCGCCCTGACGGGCTTGTCTGCTCC
CGGCATCCGCTTACAGACAAGCTGTGACCGTCTCCGGGAGCTGCATGTGTCAGAGGTTTTCACCGTCATC
ACCGAAACGCGCGAGGCAGCTGCGGTAAAGCTCATCAGCGTGGTCGTGAAGCGATTCACAGATGTCTGCC
TGTTCATCCGCGTCCAGCTCGTTGAGTTTCTCCAGAAGCGTTAATGTCTGGCTTCTGATAAAGCGGGCCA
TGTTAAGGGCGGTTTTTTCCTGTTTGGTCACTGATGCCTCCGTGTAAGGGGGATTTCTGTTCATGGGGGT
AATGATACCGATGAAACGAGAGAGGATGCTCACGATACGGGTTACTGATGATGAACATGCCCGGTTACTG
GAACGTTGTGAGGGTAAACAACTGGCGGTATGGATGCGGCGGGACCAGAGAAAAATCACTCAGGGTCAAT
GCCAGCGCTTCGTTAATACAGATGTAGGTGTTCCACAGGGTAGCCAGCAGCATCCTGCGATGCAGATCCG
GAACATAATGGTGCAGGGCGCTGACTTCCGCGTTTCCAGACTTTACGAAACACGGAAACCGAAGACCATT
CATGTTGTTGCTCAGGTCGCAGACGTTTTGCAGCAGCAGTCGCTTCACGTTCGCTCGCGTATCGGTGATT
CATTCTGCTAACCAGTAAGGCAACCCCGCCAGCCTAGCCGGGTCCTCAACGACAGGAGCACGATCATGCT
AGTCATGCCCCGCGCCCACCGGAAGGAGCTGACTGGGTTGAAGGCTCTCAAGGGCATCGGTCGAGATCCC
GGTGCCTAATGAGTGAGCTAACTTACATTAATTGCGTTGCGCTCACTGCCCGCTTTCCAGTCGGGAAACC
TGTCGTGCCAGCTGCATTAATGAATCGGCCAACGCGCGGGGAGAGGCGGTTTGCGTATTGGGCGCCAGGG
TGGTTTTTCTTTTCACCAGTGAGACGGGCAACAGCTGATTGCCCTTCACCGCCTGGCCCTGAGAGAGTTG
CAGCAAGCGGTCCACGCTGGTTTGCCCCAGCAGGCGAAAATCCTGTTTGATGGTGGTTAACGGCGGGATA
TAACATGAGCTGTCTTCGGTATCGTCGTATCCCACTACCGAGATGTCCGCACCAACGCGCAGCCCGGACT
CGGTAATGGCGCGCATTGCGCCCAGCGCCATCTGATCGTTGGCAACCAGCATCGCAGTGGGAACGATGCC
CTCATTCAGCATTTGCATGGTTTGTTGAAAACCGGACATGGCACTCCAGTCGCCTTCCCGTTCCGCTATC
GGCTGAATTTGATTGCGAGTGAGATATTTATGCCAGCCAGCCAGACGCAGACGCGCCGAGACAGAACTTA
ATGGGCCCGCTAACAGCGCGATTTGCTGGTGACCCAATGCGACCAGATGCTCCACGCCCAGTCGCGTACC
GTCTTCATGGGAGAAAATAATACTGTTGATGGGTGTCTGGTCAGAGACATCAAGAAATAACGCCGGAACA
TTAGTGCAGGCAGCTTCCACAGCAATGGCATCCTGGTCATCCAGCGGATAGTTAATGATCAGCCCACTGA
CGCGTTGCGCGAGAAGATTGTGCACCGCCGCTTTACAGGCTTCGACGCCGCTTCGTTCTACCATCGACAC
CACCACGCTGGCACCCAGTTGATCGGCGCGAGATTTAATCGCCGCGACAATTTGCGACGGCGCGTGCAGG
GCCAGACTGGAGGTGGCAACGCCAATCAGCAACGACTGTTTGCCCGCCAGTTGTTGTGCCACGCGGTTGG
GAATGTAATTCAGCTCCGCCATCGCCGCTTCCACTTTTTCCCGCGTTTTCGCAGAAACGTGGCTGGCCTG
GTTCACCACGCGGGAAACGGTCTGATAAGAGACACCGGCATACTCTGCGACATCGTATAACGTTACTGGT
TTCACATTCACCACCCTGAATTGACTCTCTTCCGGGCGCTATCATGCCATACCGCGAAAGGTTTTGCGCC
ATTCGATGGTGTCCGGGATCTCGACGCTCTCCCTTATGCGACTCCTGCATTAGGAAGCAGCCCAGTAGTA
GGTTGAGGCCGTTGAGCACCGCCGCCGCAAGGAATGGTGCATGCAAGGAGATGGCGCCCAACAGTCCCCC
GGCCACGGGGCCTGCCACCATACCCACGCCGAAACAAGCGCTCATGAGCCCGAAGTGGCGAGCCCGATCT
TCCCCATCGGTGATGTCGGCGATATAGGCGCCAGCAACCGCACCTGTGGCGCCGGTGATGCCGGCCACGA
TGCGTCCGGCGTAGAGGATCGAGATCGATCTCGATCCCGCGAAA
Features (pLannotate 1.2.2; 27 found; start..end, strand, type, name):
      2..20      +  promoter       T7 promoter: promoter for bacteriophage T7 RNA polymerase
     21..45      +  protein_bind   lac operator: The lac repressor binds to the lac operator to inhibit transcription in E. coli. This inhibition can be relieved by adding lactose or isopropyl-β-D-thiogalactopyranoside (IPTG). lac repressor encoded by lacI
     60..82      +  RBS            RBS: efficient ribosome binding site from bacteriophage T7 gene 10 (Olins and Rangwala, 1989)
     99..116     +  CDS            7xHis (fragment): 6xHis affinity tag
    120..1217    +  CDS            MBP: maltose binding protein from E. coli; malE (mutated); This version of the gene does not encode a signal sequence, so MBP will remain in the cytosol.
   1237..1254    +  protein_bind   attB1 (fragment): mutant version of attB; core recombination site for the Gateway® BP reaction BP Clonase™
   1260..1276    +  CDS            TEV site (fragment): tobacco etch virus (TEV) protease recognition and cleavage site
   1281..1787    +  CDS            K-Ras (fragment) (sequence withheld): human small GTPase proto-oncoprotein
   1795..1812    -  protein_bind   attB2 (fragment): mutant version of attB; core recombination site for the Gateway® BP reaction BP Clonase™
   1912..1929    +  CDS            9xHis (fragment): 9xHis affinity tag
   1976..2091    +  ncRNA          5S rRNA: Accession: RF00001 - 5S ribosomal RNA
   2095..2181    +  terminator     rrnB T1 terminator: Escherichia coli rrnB; transcription terminator T1 from the E. coli rrnB gene
   2273..2300    +  terminator     rrnB T2 terminator: transcription terminator T2 from the E. coli rrnB gene
   2319..2358    +  promoter       AmpR promoter (fragment): bla
   2368..2415    +  terminator     T7 terminator: transcription terminator for bacteriophage T7 RNA polymerase
   2452..2907    +  rep_origin     f1 ori (sequence partly withheld): f1 bacteriophage origin of replication; arrow indicates direction of (+) strand synthesis
   3022..3882    -  CDS            AmpR: β-lactamase; bla; confers resistance to ampicillin, carbenicillin, and related antibiotics
   3883..3975    -  promoter       AmpR promoter: bla
   4056..4644    +  rep_origin     ori: high-copy-number ColE1/pMB1/pBR322/pUC origin of replication
   4830..4969    -  misc_feature   bom: basis of mobility region from pBR322
   5071..5262    -  CDS            rop: Rop protein, which maintains plasmids at low copy number; rop
   5279..5659    +  CDS            YPB1_ECOLX: Protein predicted: Swiss-Prot protein existence level 4. From Escherichia coli.
   5721..5785    -  CDS            TcR (fragment): tetracycline efflux protein; tet; confers resistance to tetracycline
   5800..5821    -  protein_bind   CAP binding site: CAP binding activates transcription in the presence of cAMP. E. coli catabolite activator protein
   5834..6916    -  CDS            lacI: lac repressor; lacI; The lac repressor binds to the lac operator to inhibit transcription in E. coli. This inhibition can be relieved by adding lactose or isopropyl-β-D-thiogalactopyranoside (IPTG).
   6917..6994    -  promoter       lacI promoter: lacI
   7002..7281    -  CDS            TcR (fragment): tetracycline efflux protein; tet; confers resistance to tetracycline
