[The description below was written by a language model from this plasmid's Addgene catalogue record and pLannotate feature annotations shown in this document.]
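Description:
R989-X02-566: His6-MBP-tev-G-Hs.KRAS4b(1-169) is a 7.3 kb bacterial expression plasmid built by Gateway recombination into the pDest-566 destination backbone, intended for producing a truncated form of human KRAS4b in E. coli. It is maintained under ampicillin selection through the β-lactamase gene and replicates from a ColE1/pMB1-type origin. The adjacent rop gene and bom region are consistent with the catalogue's low-copy designation. An f1 origin is also present, and short tetracycline-resistance fragments appear to be non-functional remnants of a pBR322-like ancestor.

Expression is driven by a T7 promoter followed directly by a lac operator and the T7 gene 10 ribosome binding site. The plasmid carries its own lacI gene, so transcription is repressed until IPTG is added in a host supplying T7 RNA polymerase. The open reading frame begins with a His6 tag fused to a signal-sequence-less maltose binding protein, which stays in the cytosol and serves as both a solubility enhancer and an affinity handle. After the attB1 scar comes a TEV protease recognition site and then the KRAS coding segment for residues 1–169, which omits the C-terminal region of the full-length protein. As the name indicates, TEV cleavage should release KRAS4b(1-169) with a single extra N-terminal glycine. The attB2 site follows the insert. An additional downstream His-tag match lies beyond it and is presumably untranslated backbone sequence, followed by rrnB T1/T2 and T7 terminators.

The stated purpose is E. coli expression of this fusion protein. The associated publication concerns production of KRAS4b for biophysical studies.
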