Addgene plasmid #159539: R989-X02-566: His6-MBP-tev-G-Hs.KRAS4b(1-169)
Purpose: E. coli protein expression of His6-MBP-tev-G-Hs.KRAS4b(1-169)
Depositing lab: Dominic Esposito. Depositing organization: National Cancer Institute (NCI). Publication: Farnesylated and methylated KRAS4b: high yield production of protein suitable for biophysical studies of prenylated protein-lipid interactions. Gillette WK, Esposito D, Abreu Blanco M, Alexander P, Bindu L, Bittner C, Chertov O, Frank PH, Grose C, Jones JE, Meng Z, Perkins S, Van Q, Ghirlando R, Fivash M, Nissley DV, McCormick F, Holderfield M, Stephen AG. Sci Rep. 2015 Nov 2;5:15916. doi: 10.1038/srep15916. PubMed 26522388.
Backbone
  Vector backbone: pDest-566
  Vector type: Bacterial Expression
Growth in bacteria
  Bacterial resistance: Ampicillin, 100 μg/mL
  Growth temperature: 37°C
  Growth strain: DH5alpha
  Copy number: Low Copy
Gene/Insert
  Gene/Insert name: His6-MBP-tev-G-Hs.KRAS4b(1-169)
  Species: H. sapiens (human)
  Entrez Gene: KRAS (a.k.a. 'C-K-RAS, C-K-RAS, CFC2, K-RAS2A, K-RAS2B, K-RAS4A, K-RAS4B, K-Ras, K-Ras 2, KI-RAS, KRAS1, KRAS2, NS, NS3, OES, RALD, RASK2, c-Ki-ras, c-Ki-ras2)
  Tag / fusion protein: His6-MBP-tev (N terminal on insert)
  Cloning method: Gateway Cloning
Terms and licenses: Academic/Nonprofit Terms; Industry Terms: Not Available to Industry
How to cite: R989-X02-566: His6-MBP-tev-G-Hs.KRAS4b(1-169) was a gift from Dominic Esposito (Addgene plasmid # 159539 ; http://n2t.net/addgene:159539 ; RRID:Addgene_159539)
